Addgene plasmid #17597: -53 bp human IFN-gamma luc
Depositing lab: Howard Young. Publication: Mucosa-specific targets for regulation of IFN-gamma expression: lamina propria T cells use different cis-elements than peripheral blood T cells to regulate transactivation of IFN-gamma expression. Gonsky R, Deem RL, Bream JH, Lee DH, Young HA, Targan SR. J Immunol. 2000 Feb 1. 164(3):1399-407. PubMed 10640755.
Backbone
  Vector backbone: pGL3-basic
  Backbone manufacturer: Promega
  Backbone size w/o insert (bp): 4800
  Vector type: Mammalian Expression, Luciferase
Growth in bacteria
  Bacterial resistance: Ampicillin, 100 μg/mL
  Growth temperature: 37°C
  Growth strain: DH5alpha
  Copy number: High Copy
Gene/Insert
  Gene/Insert name: IFN gamma promoter (alt name: interferon gamma)
  Species: H. sapiens (human)
  Insert size (bp): 120
  Mutation: -53 to +70 of promoter
  Entrez Gene: IFNG (a.k.a. IFG, IFI, IMD69)
  Tag / fusion protein: luciferase (C terminal on backbone)
  Cloning method: Restriction Enzyme
  Sequencing primers: 5′ RVprimer3; 3′ LucNrev
Terms and licenses: Academic/Nonprofit Terms; Industry Terms: Not Available to Industry
Depositor comments: Young lab stock #D3051. SalI should give linear 5 kb band.
How to cite: -53 bp human IFN-gamma luc was a gift from Howard Young (Addgene plasmid # 17597 ; http://n2t.net/addgene:17597 ; RRID:Addgene_17597)
