[The description below was written by a language model from this plasmid's Addgene catalogue record.]
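Description:
-53 bp human IFN-gamma luc is a luciferase reporter plasmid built on pGL3-basic, a promoterless, enhancerless firefly luciferase vector of about 4.8 kb intended for transfection into mammalian cells. It is maintained in E. coli as a high-copy plasmid under ampicillin selection. No feature table is provided with the record, so details of the backbone elements beyond those implied by the pGL3-basic name are not documented here.

The insert is a short fragment of roughly 120 bp from the human interferon gamma (IFNG) promoter, spanning positions -53 to +70 relative to the transcription start site. It was placed by restriction cloning upstream of the luciferase coding sequence. Because the backbone has no promoter of its own, luciferase expression depends on the transcriptional activity of this minimal proximal IFNG region, and light output serves as a readout of promoter strength. The record lists luciferase as a C-terminal fusion on the backbone, but in practice this reflects the reporter lying downstream of the promoter fragment rather than a protein fusion, since the insert is regulatory sequence.

The name and the defined 5' endpoint suggest it is a truncation construct, useful for comparison against longer IFNG promoter fragments to map the cis-acting elements needed for transactivation. The associated study examined how IFN-gamma expression is regulated in T cells, comparing the cis-elements used by lamina propria T cells with those used by peripheral blood T cells. Typical uses are therefore transient transfection assays measuring basal or stimulus-induced IFNG promoter activity.
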