>Addgene plasmid #17597 | -53 bp human IFN-gamma luc | addgene partial sequence | sequence record 23507 | 17597 with RVprimer3
GGCGGCNNACATTTCTCTATCGATAGGTACCGAGGTAATCCTCAGGAGACTTCAATTAGGTATAAATACC
AGCAGCCAGAGGAGGTGCAGCACATTGTTCTGATCATCTGAAGATCAGCTATTAGAAGAGAAAGATCAGT
TAAGTCCTTTGGACCTGATCAGAAGCTTCCAGCTTGGCATTCCGGTACTGTTGGTAAAGCCACCATGGAA
GACGCCAAAAACATAAAGAAAGGCCCGGCGCCATTCTATCCGCTGGAAGATGGAACCGCTGGAGAGCAAC
TGCATAAGGCTATGAAGAGATACGCCCTGGTTCCTGGAACAATTGCTTTTACAGATGCACATATCGAGGT
GGACATCACTTACGCTGAGTACTTCGAAATGTCCGTTCGGTTGGCAGAAGCTATGAAACGATATGGGCTG
AATACAAATCACAGAATCGTCGTATGCAGTGAAAACTCTCTTCAATTCTTTATGCCGGTGTTGGGCGCGT
TATTTATCGGAGTTGCAGTTGCGCCCGCGAACGACATTTATAATGAACGTGAATTGCTCAACAGTATGGG
CATTTCGCAGCCTACCGTGGTGTTCGTTTCCAAAAAGGGGTTGCAAAAAATTTTGAACGTGCAAAAAAAG
CTCCCAATCATCCAAAAAATTATTATCATGGATTCTAAAACGGATTACCAGGGATTTCAGTCGATGTACA
CGTTCGTCACATCTCATCTACCTCCCGGTTTAATGAATACGATTTTGTGCCAGAGTCCTTCGATAGGGAC
AAGACAATTGCACTGATCATGAACTCCTCTGGATCGCGGCCCCANAGAGGGGGCCCCCCCCCAAAAACGC
NGGGGNAATCCNCCGCAAAATCTTTTT
